>Addgene plasmid #177422 | Venus-Bcl2-cb5-pEGFP-C1 | addgene full sequence | sequence record 353685 | Addgene NGS Result
AGGCTTTTTTGGAGGCCTAGGCTTTTGCAAAGATCGATCAAGAGACAGGATGAGGATCGTTTCGCATGAT
TGAACAAGATGGATTGCACGCAGGTTCTCCGGCCGCTTGGGTGGAGAGGCTATTCGGCTATGACTGGGCA
CAACAGACAATCGGCTGCTCTGATGCCGCCGTGTTCCGGCTGTCAGCGCAGGGGCGCCCGGTTCTTTTTG
TCAAGACCGACCTGTCCGGTGCCCTGAATGAACTGCAAGACGAGGCAGCGCGGCTATCGTGGCTGGCCAC
GACGGGCGTTCCTTGCGCAGCTGTGCTCGACGTTGTCACTGAAGCGGGAAGGGACTGGCTGCTATTGGGC
GAAGTGCCGGGGCAGGATCTCCTGTCATCTCACCTTGCTCCTGCCGAGAAAGTATCCATCATGGCTGATG
CAATGCGGCGGCTGCATACGCTTGATCCGGCTACCTGCCCATTCGACCACCAAGCGAAACATCGCATCGA
GCGAGCACGTACTCGGATGGAAGCCGGTCTTGTCGATCAGGATGATCTGGACGAAGAGCATCAGGGGCTC
GCGCCAGCCGAACTGTTCGCCAGGCTCAAGGCGAGCATGCCCGACGGCGAGGATCTCGTCGTGACCCATG
GCGATGCCTGCTTGCCGAATATCATGGTGGAAAATGGCCGCTTTTCTGGATTCATCGACTGTGGCCGGCT
GGGTGTGGCGGACCGCTATCAGGACATAGCGTTGGCTACCCGTGATATTGCTGAAGAGCTTGGCGGCGAA
TGGGCTGACCGCTTCCTCGTGCTTTACGGTATCGCCGCTCCCGATTCGCAGCGCATCGCCTTCTATCGCC
TTCTTGACGAGTTCTTCTGAGCGGGACTCTGGGGTTCGAAATGACCGACCAAGCGACGCCCAACCTGCCA
TCACGAGATTTCGATTCCACCGCCGCCTTCTATGAAAGGTTGGGCTTCGGAATCGTTTTCCGGGACGCCG
GCTGGATGATCCTCCAGCGCGGGGATCTCATGCTGGAGTTCTTCGCCCACCCTAGGGGGAGGCTAACTGA
AACACGGAAGGAGACAATACCGGAAGGAACCCGCGCTATGACGGCAATAAAAAGACAGAATAAAACGCAC
GGTGTTGGGTCGTTTGTTCATAAACGCGGGGTTCGGTCCCAGGGCTGGCACTCTGTCGATACCCCACCGA
GACCCCATTGGGGCCAATACGCCCGCGTTTCTTCCTTTTCCCCACCCCACCCCCCAAGTTCGGGTGAAGG
CCCAGGGCTCGCAGCCAACGTCGGGGCGGCAGGCCCTGCCATAGCCTCAGGTTACTCATATATACTTTAG
ATTGATTTAAAACTTCATTTTTAATTTAAAAGGATCTAGGTGAAGATCCTTTTTGATAATCTCATGACCA
AAATCCCTTAACGTGAGTTTTCGTTCCACTGAGCGTCAGACCCCGTAGAAAAGATCAAAGGATCTTCTTG
AGATCCTTTTTTTCTGCGCGTAATCTGCTGCTTGCAAACAAAAAAACCACCGCTACCAGCGGTGGTTTGT
TTGCCGGATCAAGAGCTACCAACTCTTTTTCCGAAGGTAACTGGCTTCAGCAGAGCGCAGATACCAAATA
CTGTTCTTCTAGTGTAGCCGTAGTTAGGCCACCACTTCAAGAACTCTGTAGCACCGCCTACATACCTCGC
TCTGCTAATCCTGTTACCAGTGGCTGCTGCCAGTGGCGATAAGTCGTGTCTTACCGGGTTGGACTCAAGA
CGATAGTTACCGGATAAGGCGCAGCGGTCGGGCTGAACGGGGGGTTCGTGCACACAGCCCAGCTTGGAGC
GAACGACCTACACCGAACTGAGATACCTACAGCGTGAGCTATGAGAAAGCGCCACGCTTCCCGAAGGGAG
AAAGGCGGACAGGTATCCGGTAAGCGGCAGGGTCGGAACAGGAGAGCGCACGAGGGAGCTTCCAGGGGGA
AACGCCTGGTATCTTTATAGTCCTGTCGGGTTTCGCCACCTCTGACTTGAGCGTCGATTTTTGTGATGCT
CGTCAGGGGGGCGGAGCCTATGGAAAAACGCCAGCAACGCGGCCTTTTTACGGTTCCTGGCCTTTTGCTG
GCCTTTTGCTCACATGTTCTTTCCTGCGTTATCCCCTGATTCTGTGGATAACCGTATTACCGCCATGCAT
TAGTTATTAATAGTAATCAATTACGGGGTCATTAGTTCATAGCCCATATATGGAGTTCCGCGTTACATAA
CTTACGGTAAATGGCCCGCCTGGCTGACCGCCCAACGACCCCCGCCCATTGACGTCAATAATGACGTATG
TTCCCATAGTAACGCCAATAGGGACTTTCCATTGACGTCAATGGGTGGAGTATTTACGGTAAACTGCCCA
CTTGGCAGTACATCAAGTGTATCATATGCCAAGTACGCCCCCTATTGACGTCAATGACGGTAAATGGCCC
GCCTGGCATTATGCCCAGTACATGACCTTATGGGACTTTCCTACTTGGCAGTACATCTACGTATTAGTCA
TCGCTATTACCATGGTGATGCGGTTTTGGCAGTACATCAATGGGCGTGGATAGCGGTTTGACTCACGGGG
ATTTCCAAGTCTCCACCCCATTGACGTCAATGGGAGTTTGTTTTGGCACCAAAATCAACGGGACTTTCCA
AAATGTCGTAACAACTCCGCCCCATTGACGCAAATGGGCGGTAGGCGTGTACGGTGGGAGGTCTATATAA
GCAGAGCTGGTTTAGTGAACCGTCAGATCCGCTAGCGCTACCGGTCGCCACCATGGTGAGCAAGGGCGAG
GAGCTGTTCACCGGGGTGGTGCCCATCCTGGTCGAGCTGGACGGCGACGTAAACGGCCACAAGTTCAGCG
TGTCCGGCGAGGGCGAGGGCGATGCCACCTACGGCAAGCTGACCCTGAAGCTGATCTGCACCACCGGCAA
GCTGCCCGTGCCCTGGCCCACCCTCGTGACCACCCTGGGCTACGGCCTGCAGTGCTTCGCCCGCTACCCC
GACCACATGAAGCAGCACGACTTCTTCAAGTCCGCCATGCCCGAAGGCTACGTCCAGGAGCGCACCATCT
TCTTCAAGGACGACGGCAACTACAAGACCCGCGCCGAGGTGAAGTTCGAGGGCGACACCCTGGTGAACCG
CATCGAGCTGAAGGGCATCGACTTCAAGGAGGACGGCAACATCCTGGGGCACAAGCTGGAGTACAACTAC
AACAGCCACAACGTCTATATCACCGCCGACAAGCAGAAGAACGGCATCAAGGCCAACTTCAAGATCCGCC
ACAACATCGAGGACGGCGGCGTGCAGCTCGCCGACCACTACCAGCAGAACACCCCCATCGGCGACGGCCC
CGTGCTGCTGCCCGACAACCACTACCTGAGCTACCAGTCCGCCCTGAGCAAAGACCCCAACGAGAAGCGC
GATCACATGGTCCTGCTGGAACGCGTGACCGCCGCCGGGATCACTCTCGGCATGGACGAGCTGTACAAGT
CCGGACTCAGATCTACCATGGCGCACGCTGGGAGAACAGGGTACGATAACCGGGAGATAGTGATGAAGTA
CATCCATTATAAGCTGTCGCAGAGGGGCTACGAGTGGGATGCGGGAGATGTGGGCGCCGCGCCCCCGGGG
GCCGCCCCCGCACCGGGCATCTTCTCCTCCCAGCCCGGGCACACGCCCCATCCAGCCGCATCCCGGGACC
CGGTCGCCAGGACCTCGCCACTGCAGACCCCGGCTGCCCCCGGCGCCGCCGCGGGGCCTGCGCTCAGCCC
GGTGCCACCTGTGGTCCACCTGACCCTCCGCCAGGCCGGCGACGACTTCTCCCGCCGCTACCGCCGCGAC
TTCGCCGAGATGTCCAGCCAGCTGCACCTGACGCCCTTCACCGCGCGGGGACGCTTTGCCACGGTGGTGG
AGGAGCTCTTCAGGGACGGGGTGAACTGGGGGAGGATTGTGGCCTTCTTTGAGTTCGGTGGGGTCATATG
TGTGGAGAGCGTCAACCGGGAGATGTCGCCCCTGGTGGACAACATCGCCCTGTGGATGACTGAGTACCTG
AACCGGCACCTGCACACCTGGATCCAGGATAACGGAGGCTGGGATGCCTTTGTGGAGCTCTACGGCCCCA
GCATGCGGCCTCTGTTTGATTTCTCCTGGCTGTCTCTTATCACTACCGTTGAATCGAACTCTAGTTGGTG
GACTAACTGGGTTATCCCTGCGATCTCTGCTCTGGTTGTAGCGCTGATGTACCGTCTGTACATGGCTGAA
GATTAGGATAACTGATCATAATCAGCCATACCACATTTGTAGAGGTTTTACTTGCTTTAAAAAACCTCCC
ACACCTCCCCCTGAACCTGAAACATAAAATGAATGCAATTGTTGTTGTTAACTTGTTTATTGCAGCTTAT
AATGGTTACAAATAAAGCAATAGCATCACAAATTTCACAAATAAAGCATTTTTTTCACTGCATTCTAGTT
GTGGTTTGTCCAAACTCATCAATGTATCTTAACGCGTAAATTGTAAGCGTTAATATTTTGTTAAAATTCG
CGTTAAATTTTTGTTAAATCAGCTCATTTTTTAACCAATAGGCCGAAATCGGCAAAATCCCTTATAAATC
AAAAGAATAGACCGAGATAGGGT
[37 nt withheld, positions 4644-4680]
AAAGAACGTGGACTCCAACGTCAAAGG
[49 nt withheld, positions 4708-4756]
T
[91 nt withheld, positions 4758-4848]
G
[124 nt withheld, positions 4850-4973]
CAGGTGGCACTTTTCGGGGAAATGTGCGCGGAACCCCTATTTGTTTATTTTTCTAAATACATTCAAATAT
GTATCCGCTCATGAGACAATAACCCTGATAAATGCTTCAATAATATTGAAAAAGGAAGAGTCCTGAGGCG
GAAAGAACCAGCTGTGGAATGTGTGTCAGTTAGGGTGTGGAAAGTCCCCAGGCTCCCCAGCAGGCAGAAG
TATGCAAAGCATGCATCTCAATTAGTCAGCAACCAGGTGTGGAAAGTCCCCAGGCTCCCCAGCAGGCAGA
AGTATGCAAAGCATGCATCTCAATTAGTCAGCAACCATAGTCCCGCCCCTAACTCCGCCCATCCCGCCCC
TAACTCCGCCCAGTTCCGCCCATTCTCCGCCCCATGGCTGACTAATTTTTTTTATTTATGCAGAGGCCGA
GGCCGCCTCGGCCTCTGAGCTATTCCAGAAGTAGTGAGG
Features (pLannotate 1.2.2; 15 found; start..end, strand, type, name):
     66..860     +  CDS            NeoR/KanR: aminoglycoside phosphotransferase from Tn5; aph(3')-II (or nptII); confers resistance to neomycin, kanamycin, and G418 (Geneticin®)
    881..1033    +  CDS            ble (fragment): BLE_KLEPN - Experimental evidence at protein level: Swiss-Prot protein existence level 1. Binding protein with a strong affinity to the bleomycin family of antibiotics. Binds to CL990; an antimitotic-antibiotic compound. From Klebsiella pneumoniae.
   1092..1139    +  polyA_signal   HSV TK poly(A) signal: herpes simplex virus thymidine kinase polyadenylation signal (Cole and Stacy, 1985)
   1230..1246    -  polyA_signal   bGH poly(A) signal (fragment): bovine growth hormone polyadenylation signal
   1468..2056    +  rep_origin     ori: high-copy-number ColE1/pMB1/pBR322/pUC origin of replication
   2231..2534    +  enhancer       CMV enhancer: human cytomegalovirus immediate early enhancer
   2535..2738    +  promoter       CMV promoter: human cytomegalovirus (CMV) immediate early promoter
   2783..3499    +  CDS            Venus: Venus is a basic (constitutively fluorescent) yellow fluorescent protein published in 2002, derived from Aequorea victoria. It is reported to be a rapidly-maturing weak dimer with moderate acid sensitivity.
   3518..4174    +  CDS            BCL2 (fragment): BCL2_HUMAN - Experimental evidence at protein level: Swiss-Prot protein existence level 1. Suppresses apoptosis in a variety of cell systems including factor-dependent lymphohematopoietic and neural cells. Regulates cell death by controlling the mitochondrial membrane permeability. Appears to function in a feedback loop system with caspases. Inhibits caspase activity either by preventing the release of cytochrome c from the mitochondria and/or by binding to the apoptosis-activating factor (APAF-1). May attenuate inflammation by impairing NLRP1-inflammasome activation, hence CASP1 activation an
   4163..4273    +  CDS            Cyb5a (fragment): CYB5_RAT - Also known as Cyb5. Experimental evidence at protein level: Swiss-Prot protein existence level 1. Cytochrome b5 is a membrane-bound hemoprotein functioning as an electron carrier for several membrane-bound oxygenases. It is also involved in several steps of the sterol biosynthesis pathway, particularly in the C-6 double bond introduction during the C-6 desaturation. From Rattus norvegicus (Rat).
   4283..4367    +  CDS            large T antigen (fragment): large T antigen from SV40 (simian virus 40)
   4390..4511    +  polyA_signal   SV40 poly(A) signal: SV40 polyadenylation signal
   4545..4973    -  rep_origin     f1 ori (sequence partly withheld): f1 bacteriophage origin of replication; arrow indicates direction of (+) strand synthesis
   5000..5104    +  promoter       AmpR promoter: bla
   5106..31      +  promoter       SV40 promoter (across the origin): SV40 enhancer and early promoter
