[The description below was written by a language model from this plasmid's Addgene catalogue record and pLannotate feature annotations shown in this document.]
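Description:
Venus-Bcl2-cb5-pEGFP-C1 is a 5.4 kb mammalian expression plasmid built on the pEGFP-C1 backbone, in which the original fluorescent protein position is occupied by Venus. It is maintained in E. coli at high copy through a ColE1/pUC-type origin and selected with kanamycin. The same Tn5 aminoglycoside phosphotransferase gene (NeoR/KanR) serves in both hosts: a bacterial bla-type promoter placed just upstream of the SV40 enhancer/early promoter drives it in bacteria and in mammalian cells respectively, with an HSV TK polyadenylation signal downstream, so transfected cells can be selected with G418. An f1 origin is also present. The short ble, bGH poly(A) and SV40 large T antigen hits in the annotation are fragments, most likely backbone remnants rather than functional parts.

The expression cassette uses the human CMV immediate-early enhancer and promoter and ends at an SV40 polyadenylation signal. It encodes the yellow fluorescent protein Venus joined through a short flexible five-residue linker to the N-terminus of Bcl-2-Cb5. According to the depositor, this Venus carries an F224R mutation intended to make it monomeric. Bcl-2-Cb5 is a chimera in which human Bcl-2 lacks its own C-terminal membrane-binding region and instead carries the tail-anchor segment of cytochrome b5. The annotation matches this segment to the rat Cyb5a sequence, although the catalogue lists the insert species as human. The cytochrome b5 sequence directs the anti-apoptotic protein to the endoplasmic reticulum. Transfection therefore yields a fluorescently trackable, ER-restricted Bcl-2, a design suited to examining how subcellular location affects Bcl-2 family function and interactions in live cells.
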