Addgene plasmid #177422: Venus-Bcl2-cb5-pEGFP-C1
Purpose: To express Venus fused to the N-terminus of the Bcl-2 family chimera protein, Bcl-2-Cb5: Bcl-2 with its membrane binding region swapped for Cb5 (ER targeting sequence).
Depositing lab: David Andrews. Depositing organization: Sunnybrook Research Institute.
Backbone
  Vector backbone: pEGFP-C1
  Vector type: Mammalian Expression
  Selectable markers: Neomycin (select with G418)
Growth in bacteria
  Bacterial resistance: Kanamycin, 50 μg/mL
  Growth temperature: 37°C
  Growth strain: DH5alpha
  Copy number: High Copy
Gene/Insert
  Gene/Insert name: Bcl-2-Cb5, Bcl2-cb5, Bcl-cb5 (alt name: VBcl2-Cb5, VBcl-2-Cb5, Venus-Bcl-2-Cb5)
  Species: H. sapiens (human)
  Promoter: CMV
  Tag / fusion protein: Venus (N terminal on insert)
  Cloning method: Restriction Enzyme
  Sequencing primers: 5′ TGACGCAAATGGGCGGTAGG; 3′ TCGCCCTTTGACGTTGGAGTCCAC
Resource information
  A portion of this plasmid was derived from a plasmid made by: See PMID: 8861942 for description of chimera Bcl2-Cb5 (aka Bcl-Cb5). Venus sequence received from Dr. Ray Truant (McMaster University).
Terms and licenses: Academic/Nonprofit Terms; Industry Terms: Not Available to Industry
Depositor comments: Transfection of this plasmid will express Venus-fused to the N-terminus of Bcl-2-Cb5. There is a flexible, 5 aa linker "SGLRS", between Venus and Bcl2-Cb5. This Venus protein contains an F224R mutation to make it monomeric.
How to cite: Venus-Bcl2-cb5-pEGFP-C1 was a gift from David Andrews (Addgene plasmid # 177422 ; http://n2t.net/addgene:177422 ; RRID:Addgene_177422)
